Addgene plasmid #142160: TFORF2774
Purpose: Lentiviral vector for overexpressing transcription factor ORFs with unique 24-bp barcodes. Barcodes facilitate identification of transcription factors in pooled screens.
Depositing lab: Feng Zhang. Depositing organization: Broad Institute. Publication: A transcription factor atlas of directed differentiation. Joung J, Ma S, Tay T, Geiger-Schuller KR, Kirchgatterer PC, Verdine VK, Guo B, Arias-Garcia MA, Allen WE, Singh A, Kuksenko O, Abudayyeh OO, Gootenberg JS, Fu Z, Macrae RK, Buenrostro JD, Regev A, Zhang F. Cell. 2023 Jan 5;186(1):209-229.e26. doi: 10.1016/j.cell.2022.11.026. PubMed 36608654.
Backbone
  Vector backbone: pLX_TRC317
  Backbone manufacturer: Broad Institute Genetic Perturbation Platform
  Backbone size w/o insert (bp): 8264
  Vector type: Mammalian Expression, Lentiviral
  Selectable markers: Puromycin
Growth in bacteria
  Bacterial resistance: Ampicillin, 100 μg/mL
  Growth temperature: 37°C
  Growth strain: NEB Stable
  Copy number: High Copy
Gene/Insert
  Gene/Insert name: KDM5C
  Species: H. sapiens (human)
  Insert size (bp): 4241
  Entrez Gene: KDM5C (a.k.a. DXS1272E, JARID1C, MRX13, MRXJ, MRXSCJ, MRXSJ, SMCX, XE169)
  Promoter: EF1a
  Cloning method: Unknown
  Sequencing primers: 5′ GGGTGGAGACTGAAGTTAGGCCAG; 3′ CACATAGCGTAAAAGGAGCAACATAG
Terms and licenses: Academic/Nonprofit Terms; Industry Terms: Not Available to Industry
Depositor comments: NM_001146702,ENST00000452825 . The transcription factor ORF portion of this plasmid was synthesized by Genewiz. Please test multiple small colonies in case of plasmid recombination. To make this collection available in a timely manner, a portion of this collection was not fully sequenced by Addgene. If an Addgene verified full plasmid sequence is not available, please contact us prior to placing an order to request the full sequence.
How to cite: TFORF2774 was a gift from Feng Zhang (Addgene plasmid # 142160 ; http://n2t.net/addgene:142160 ; RRID:Addgene_142160)
