[The description below was written by a language model from this plasmid's Addgene catalogue record and pLannotate feature annotations shown in this document.]
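Description:
TFORF2774 is a third-generation-style, self-inactivating lentiviral expression plasmid built on the pLX_TRC317 backbone, carrying the human KDM5C open reading frame (also known as JARID1C or SMCX) as one member of a barcoded transcription factor ORF collection. The sequenced record is about 12.5 kb, consistent with the stated backbone and an insert of roughly 4.2 kb. In bacteria it is maintained through a high-copy ColE1/pUC-type origin with ampicillin resistance. An f1 origin and remnants of lac and T7/T3 cloning sequences are also present in the backbone. The depositor notes that the plasmid may recombine, a common concern with LTR-containing vectors.

The viral portion begins with an RSV promoter fused to a truncated HIV-1 5' LTR, which makes genomic RNA production Tat-independent. This is followed by the Ψ packaging signal with a gag fragment, and the RRE for Rev-dependent nuclear export. An SV40 early promoter/origin drives a puromycin N-acetyltransferase cassette for selecting transduced mammalian cells. After it comes the cPPT/CTS element, which aids nuclear import of the viral genome. The EF-1α promoter then drives constitutive expression of KDM5C, with a WPRE downstream to enhance transcript stability and expression, and the unit ends in a ΔU3 3' LTR and an SV40 polyadenylation signal.

According to the catalogue entry, each construct in the series carries a unique 24-bp barcode. The barcode is not annotated in the feature table, so its position is not stated. It allows the overexpressed factor to be identified by sequencing in pooled screens, such as those examining directed differentiation.
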