Features (pLannotate 1.2.2; 31 found; start..end, strand, type, name):
      5..231     +  promoter       RSV promoter: Rous sarcoma virus enhancer/promoter
    232..412     +  LTR            5' LTR (truncated): truncated 5' long terminal repeat (LTR) from HIV-1
    459..584     +  misc_feature   HIV-1 Ψ: packaging signal of human immunodeficiency virus type 1
    568..931     +  CDS            HIV-1 gag (fragment): gag protein from human immunodeficiency virus 1; gag
   1077..1310    +  misc_feature   RRE: The Rev response element (RRE) of HIV-1 allows for Rev-dependent mRNA export from the nucleus to the cytoplasm.
   1687..1713    +  CDS            Rev (fragment): human immunodeficiency virus 1 (HIV-1) Rev protein; rev; enhances nuclear export of unspliced and incompletely spliced viral mRNAs
   1720..1743    +  promoter       SV40 promoter (fragment): SV40 early promoter
   1744..1815    +  promoter       SV40 promoter (fragment): SV40 enhancer and early promoter
   1839..1974    +  rep_origin     SV40 ori: SV40 origin of replication
   2020..2616    +  CDS            PuroR (fragment): puromycin N-acetyltransferase; pac from Streptomyces; confers resistance to puromycin
   2665..2782    +  misc_feature   cPPT/CTS: central polypurine tract and central termination sequence of HIV-1
   2847..2913    +  CDS            small t antigen (fragment): SV40 (simian virus 40) small t antigen
   2920..4098    +  promoter       EF-1α promoter: strong constitutive promoter for human elongation factor EF-1α
   4115..8161    +  CDS            KDM5C (fragment): KDM5C_HUMAN - Also known as DXS1272E, JARID1C From Homo sapiens (Human).
   8267..8320    +  promoter       U6 promoter (fragment): RNA polymerase III promoter for human U6 snRNA
   8362..8950    +  misc_feature   WPRE: woodchuck hepatitis virus posttranscriptional regulatory element
   9001..9020    +  misc_feature   cPPT/CTS (fragment): central polypurine tract and central termination sequence of HIV-1
   9022..9255    +  LTR            3' LTR (ΔU3): self-inactivating 3' long terminal repeat (LTR) from HIV-1
   9333..9454    +  polyA_signal   SV40 poly(A) signal: SV40 polyadenylation signal
   9494..9629    +  rep_origin     SV40 ori: SV40 origin of replication
   9650..9668    -  promoter       T7 promoter: promoter for bacteriophage T7 RNA polymerase
   9676..9831    +  CDS            lacZα (fragment): LacZα fragment of β-galactosidase; lacZ fragment
   9836..10264   +  rep_origin     f1 ori (sequence partly withheld): f1 bacteriophage origin of replication; arrow indicates direction of (+) strand synthesis
  10317..10421   +  promoter       AmpR promoter: bla
  10422..11282   +  CDS            AmpR: β-lactamase; bla; confers resistance to ampicillin, carbenicillin, and related antibiotics
  11453..12041   +  rep_origin     ori: high-copy-number ColE1/pMB1/pBR322/pUC origin of replication
  12224..12316   +  CDS            lacI (fragment): lac repressor; lacI; The lac repressor binds to the lac operator to inhibit transcription in E. coli. This inhibition can be relieved by adding lactose or isopropyl-β-D-thiogalactopyranoside (IPTG).
  12329..12350   +  protein_bind   CAP binding site: CAP binding activates transcription in the presence of cAMP. E. coli catabolite activator protein
  12365..12395   +  promoter       lac promoter: promoter for the E. coli lac operon
  12399..12421   +  protein_bind   lac operator (fragment): The lac repressor binds to the lac operator to inhibit transcription in E. coli. This inhibition can be relieved by adding lactose or isopropyl-β-D-thiogalactopyranoside (IPTG). lac repressor encoded by lacI
  12464..12482   +  promoter       T3 promoter: promoter for bacteriophage T3 RNA polymerase
>Addgene plasmid #142160 | TFORF2774 | addgene full sequence | sequence record 397717 | Addgene NGS Result
TTAATGTAGTCTTATGCAATACTCTTGTAGTCTTGCAACATGGTAACGATGAGTTAGCAACATGCCTTAC
AAGGAGAGAAAAAGCACCGTGCATGCCGATTGGTGGAAGTAAGGTGGTACGATCGTGCCTTATTAGGAAG
GCAACAGACGGGTCTGACATGGATTGGACGAACCACTGAATTGCCGCATTGCAGAGATATTGTATTTAAG
TGCCTAGCTCGATACATAAACGGGTCTCTCTGGTTAGACCAGATCTGAGCCTGGGAGCTCTCTGGCTAAC
TAGGGAACCCACTGCTTAAGCCTCAATAAAGCTTGCCTTGAGTGCTTCAAGTAGTGTGTGCCCGTCTGTT
GTGTGACTCTGGTAACTAGAGATCCCTCAGACCCTTTTAGTCAGTGTGGAAAATCTCTAGCAGTGGCGCC
CGAACAGGGACTTGAAAGCGAAAGGGAAACCAGAGGAGCTCTCTCGACGCAGGACTCGGCTTGCTGAAGC
GCGCACGGCAAGAGGCGAGGGGCGGCGACTGGTGAGTACGCCAAAAATTTTGACTAGCGGAGGCTAGAAG
GAGAGAGATGGGTGCGAGAGCGTCAGTATTAAGCGGGGGAGAATTAGATCGCGATGGGAAAAAATTCGGT
TAAGGCCAGGGGGAAAGAAAAAATATAAATTAAAACATATAGTATGGGCAAGCAGGGAGCTAGAACGATT
CGCAGTTAATCCTGGCCTGTTAGAAACATCAGAAGGCTGTAGACAAATACTGGGACAGCTACAACCATCC
CTTCAGACAGGATCAGAAGAACTTAGATCATTATATAATACAGTAGCAACCCTCTATTGTGTGCATCAAA
GGATAGAGATAAAAGACACCAAGGAAGCTTTAGACAAGATAGAGGAAGAGCAAAACAAAAGTAAGACCAC
CGCACAGCAAGCGGCCGCTGATCTTCAGACCTGGAGGAGGAGATATGAGGGACAATTGGAGAAGTGAATT
ATATAAATATAAAGTAGTAAAAATTGAACCATTAGGAGTAGCACCCACCAAGGCAAAGAGAAGAGTGGTG
CAGAGAGAAAAAAGAGCAGTGGGAATAGGAGCTTTGTTCCTTGGGTTCTTGGGAGCAGCAGGAAGCACTA
TGGGCGCAGCGTCAATGACGCTGACGGTACAGGCCAGACAATTATTGTCTGGTATAGTGCAGCAGCAGAA
CAATTTGCTGAGGGCTATTGAGGCGCAACAGCATCTGTTGCAACTCACAGTCTGGGGCATCAAGCAGCTC
CAGGCAAGAATCCTGGCTGTGGAAAGATACCTAAAGGATCAACAGCTCCTGGGGATTTGGGGTTGCTCTG
GAAAACTCATTTGCACCACTGCTGTGCCTTGGAATGCTAGTTGGAGTAATAAATCTCTGGAACAGATTTG
GAATCACACGACCTGGATGGAGTGGGACAGAGAAATTAACAATTACACAAGCTTAATACACTCCTTAATT
GAAGAATCGCAAAACCAGCAAGAAAAGAATGAACAAGAATTATTGGAATTAGATAAATGGGCAAGTTTGT
GGAATTGGTTTAACATAACAAATTGGCTGTGGTATATAAAATTATTCATAATGATAGTAGGAGGCTTGGT
AGGTTTAAGAATAGTTTTTGCTGTACTTTCTATAGTGAATAGAGTTAGGCAGGGATATTCACCATTATCG
TTTCAGACCCACCTCCCAACCCCGAGGGGACCCATGCATTGCATCTCAATTAGTCAGCAACCAGGTGTGG
AAAGTCCCCAGGCTCCCCAGCAGGCAGAAGTATGCAAAGCATGCGTCTCAATTAGTCAGCAACCATAGTC
CCGCCCCTAACTCCGCCCATCCCGCCCCTAACTCCGCCCAGTTCCGCCCATTCTCCGCCCCATGGCTGAC
TAATTTTTTTTATTTATGCAGAGGCCGAGGCCGCCTCGGCCTCTGAGCTATTCCAGAAGTAGTGAGGAGG
CTTTTTTGGAGGCCTAGGCTTTTGCAAAAAGCTTTCTAGAGGTACCACCGGAGCTTACCATGACCGAGTA
CAAGCCCACGGTGCGCCTCGCCACCCGCGACGACGTCCCCAGGGCCGTACGCACCCTCGCCGCCGCGTTC
GCCGACTACCCCGCCACGCGCCACACCGTCGATCCGGACCGCCACATCGAGCGGGTCACCGAGCTGCAAG
AACTCTTCCTCACGCGCGTCGGGCTCGACATCGGCAAGGTGTGGGTCGCGGACGACGGCGCCGCCGTGGC
GGTCTGGACCACGCCGGAGAGCGTCGAAGCGGGGGCGGTGTTCGCCGAGATCGGCCCGCGCATGGCCGAG
TTGAGCGGTTCCCGGCTGGCCGCGCAGCAACAGATGGAAGGCCTCCTGGCGCCGCACCGGCCCAAGGAGC
CCGCGTGGTTCCTGGCCACCGTCGGCGTCTCGCCCGACCACCAGGGCAAGGGTCTGGGCAGCGCCGTCGT
GCTCCCCGGAGTGGAGGCGGCCGAGCGCGCCGGGGTGCCCGCCTTCCTGGAGACCTCCGCGCCCCGCAAC
CTCCCCTTCTACGAGCGGCTCGGCTTCACCGTCACCGCCGACGTCGAGGTGCCCGAAGGACCGCGCACCT
GGTGCATGACCCGCAAGCCCGGTGCCAGTTAACGAATTCTAGATCTTGAGACAAATGGCAGTATTCATCC
ACAATTTTAAAAGAAAAGGGGGGATTGGGGGGTACAGTGCAGGGGAAAGAATAGTAGACATAATAGCAAC
AGACATACAAACTAAAGAATTACAAAAACAAATTACAAAAATTCAAAATTTTCGGGTTTATTACAGGGAC
AGCAGAGATCCACTTTGGCGCCGGCTCGAGGCCTGCAGGTGCAAAGATGGATAAAGTTTTAAACAGAGAG
GAATCTTTGCAGCTAATGGACCTTCTAGGTCTTGAAAGGAGTGGGAATTGGCTCCGGTGCCCGTCAGTGG
GCAGAGCGCACATCGCCCACAGTCCCCGAGAAGTTGGGGGGAGGGGTCGGCAATTGAACCGGTGCCTAGA
GAAGGTGGCGCGGGGTAAACTGGGAAAGTGATGTCGTGTACTGGCTCCGCCTTTTTCCCGAGGGTGGGGG
AGAACCGTATATAAGTGCAGTAGTCGCCGTGAACGTTCTTTTTCGCAACGGGTTTGCCGCCAGAACACAG
GTAAGTGCCGTGTGTGGTTCCCGCGGGCCTGGCCTCTTTACGGGTTATGGCCCTTGCGTGCCTTGAATTA
CTTCCACCTGGCTGCAGTACGTGATTCTTGATCCCGAGCTTCGGGTTGGAAGTGGGTGGGAGAGTTCGAG
GCCTTGCGCTTAAGGAGCCCCTTCGCCTCGTGCTTGAGTTGAGGCCTGGCCTGGGCGCTGGGGCCGCCGC
GTGCGAATCTGGTGGCACCTTCGCGCCTGTCTCGCTGCTTTCGATAAGTCTCTAGCCATTTAAAATTTTT
GATGACCTGCTGCGACGCTTTTTTTCTGGCAAGATAGTCTTGTAAATGCGGGCCAAGATCTGCACACTGG
TATTTCGGTTTTTGGGGCCGCGGGCGGCGACGGGGCCCGTGCGTCCCAGCGCACATGTTCGGCGAGGCGG
GGCCTGCGAGCGCGGCCACCGAGAATCGGACGGGGGTAGTCTCAAGCTGGCCGGCCTGCTCTGGTGCCTG
GCCTCGCGCCGCCGTGTATCGCCCCGCCCTGGGCGGCAAGGCTGGCCCGGTCGGCACCAGTTGCGTGAGC
GGAAAGATGGCCGCTTCCCGGCCCTGCTGCAGGGAGCTCAAAATGGAGGACGCGGCGCTCGGGAGAGCGG
GCGGGTGAGTCACCCACACAAAGGAAAAGGGCCTTTCCGTCCTCAGCCGTCGCTTCATGTGACTCCACGG
AGTACCGGGCGCCGTCCAGGCACCTCGATTAGTTCTCGAGCTTTTGGAGTACGTCGTCTTTAGGTTGGGG
GGAGGGGTTTTATGCGATGGAGTTTCCCCACACTGAGTGGGTGGAGACTGAAGTTAGGCCAGCTTGGCAC
TTGATGTAATTCTCCTTGGAATTTGCCCTTTTTGAGTTTGGATCTTGGTTCATTCTCAAGCCTCAGACAG
TGGTTCAAAGTTTTTTTCTTCCATTTCAGGTGTCGTGAGGCTAGCACCGCCACCATGGAGCCGGGGTCCG
ACGATTTCCTACCGCCACCGGAGTGCCCGGTGTTCGAGCCTAGCTGGGCCGAGTTCCGAGACCCTCTTGG
CTACATCGCGAAAATCAGGCCCATCGCAGAGAAATCGGGCATTTGCAAGATCCGCCCACCCGCGATTGTG
GTGGAGGAAGGTGGTTATGAAGCTATCTGCAAGGACCGTCGGTGGGCTCGGGTAGCCCAGCGCCTCAACT
ATCCACCAGGCAAAAATATTGGCTCCTTGCTACGCTCCCACTACGAACGCATTGTTTATCCCTATGAAAT
GTACCAGTCTGGAGCCAACCTTGTGCAGTGTAACACACGTCCATTTGATAATGAGGAGAAGGACAAGGAA
TACAAACCCCACAGCATCCCCCTACGACAGTCTGTGCAGCCTTCCAAGTTCAACAGCTATGGCCGGCGGG
CCAAGAGACTGCAGCCTGATCCGGAACCCACAGAGGAAGACATTGAGAAGAATCCAGAGCTGAAAAAGCT
ACAGATCTATGGGGCAGGCCCCAAGATGATGGGCCTGGGCCTCATGGCCAAAGACAAGACTCTGCGGAAG
AAAGATAAGGAGGGGCCTGAGTGTCCCCCCACAGTAGTGGTGAAGGAGGAGTTAGGTGGGGATGTGAAGG
TGGAGTCAACATCGCCTAAGACCTTCCTGGAGAGCAAGGAGGAGCTGAGTCACAGCCCAGAACCCTGCAC
CAAGATGACCATGAGGCTACGGAGGAACCACAGCAATGCCCAGTTTATTGAGTCATATGTCTGCCGGATG
TGTTCTCGAGGGGATGAGGATGACAAGCTCCTGCTGTGTGATGGCTGTGATGACAACTACCACATCTTCT
GCCTGCTGCCTCCTCTGCCTGAGATCCCCAAGGGTGTCTGGCGGTGCCCAAAGTGTGTCATGGCGGAGTG
TAAGCGGCCCCCAGAAGCCTTTGGCTTTGAGCAGGCTACCCGGGAATACACTCTGCAGAGCTTTGGCGAG
ATGGCCGACTCCTTTAAAGCTGACTACTTCAACATGCCCGTGCATATGGTGCCCACAGAACTTGTGGAGA
AGGAGTTCTGGAGGCTGGTAAATAGCATTGAGGAAGATGTGACTGTTGAGTATGGAGCTGACATCCATTC
CAAAGAATTTGGCAGCGGTTTCCCTGTCAGTGACAGTAAACGGCACCTAACCCCCGAAGAGGAGGAGTAT
GCTACCAGTGGTTGGAACCTAAATGTGATGCCGGTGTTGGAACAGTCTGTACTGTGCCACATCAATGCAG
ATATCTCTGGCATGAAGGTGCCCTGGCTCTACGTGGGCATGGTCTTCTCAGCCTTTTGCTGGCATATTGA
GGATCACTGGAGTTACTCCATTAACTACCTCCACTGGGGTGAGCCGAAGACCTGGTATGGGGTGCCCTCA
CTTGCAGCAGAACATTTGGAAGAAGTGATGAAGAAGCTGACACCTGAACTATTTGATAGCCAGCCTGACC
TCCTGCACCAACTTGTCACCCTCATGAATCCCAACACCCTCATGTCCCATGGTGTGCCAGTTGTCCGCAC
AAACCAGTGTGCAGGAGAGTTTGTCATCACCTTCCCCCGTGCTTACCACAGCGGCTTCAACCAAGGCTAC
AACTTTGCCGAGGCTGTCAACTTTTGCACTGCTGACTGGTTGCCTGCTGGGCGCCAGTGCATTGAGCACT
ACCGCCGGCTCCGGAGATACTGCGTCTTCTCCCATGAGGAGCTTATCTGCAAGATGGCTGCCTGCCCAGA
GAAGCTAGACCTGAACCTGGCGGCAGCTGTGCATAAGGAGATGTTCATCATGGTGCAAGAAGAGCGGCGT
CTACGAAAGGCCCTGCTGGAGAAGGGTATCACAGAGGCTGAGCGAGAGGCTTTCGAGCTGCTCCCAGATG
ATGAGCGCCAGTGTATCAAGTGCAAGACTACGTGTTTCCTGTCAGCCCTGGCCTGCTACGACTGCCCAGA
CGGCCTTGTCTGCCTTTCCCACATCAATGATCTCTGCAAGTGCTCCAGTAGCCGGCAGTACCTGCGGTAT
CGGTATACCTTGGATGAGCTTCCTGCCATGCTGCATAAGCTGAAGGTTCGGGCTGAGTCCTTTGACACCT
GGGCCAACAAAGTGCGAGTGGCCCTGGAGGTGGAGGATGGGCGGAAGCGCAGCCTTGAAGAACTGAGGGC
ACTAGAGTCTGAAGCCCGTGAGCGGAGGTTTCCTAATAGTGAGCTGCTGCAGCAACTAAAGAACTGCCTG
AGTGAGGCAGAGGCTTGCGTGTCCCGAGCTCTGGGACTGGTCAGCGGCCAGGAAGCTGGCCCCCACAGGG
TGGCTGGTCTACAGATGACCCTGACTGAGCTCCGGGCCTTTCTGGACCAGATGAACAACCTGCCTTGCGC
CATGCACCAGATTGGGGATGTCAAGGGTGTTCTGGAACAGGTGGAGGCCTACCAGGCTGAGGCTCGTGAG
GCCCTGGCCTCACTGCCCTCCAGTCCAGGGCTACTGCAGTCCCTGTTGGAGAGGGGGCGGCAGCTGGGGG
TGGAGGTGCCTGAGGCCCAGCAGCTCCAGCGGCAGGTGGAACAGGCGCGATGGCTGGATGAGGTGAAACG
CACACTGGCCCCCTCAGCCCGAAGGGGCACCTTGGCTGTCATGCGAGGACTGTTGGTCGCGGGTGCCAGT
GTAGCCCCTAGCCCTGCTGTGGATAAAGCCCAGGCCGAGCTGCAGGAACTGCTGACCATTGCTGAACGCT
GGGAGGAGAAAGCCCACCTCTGCCTGGAGGCCAGGCAGAAGCATCCACCAGCCACACTTGAGGCCATAAT
CCGTGAAGCGGAAAACATCCCTGTTCACCTGCCCAACATCCAGGCTCTCAAGGAGGCTCTTGCTAAGGCC
CGGGCCTGGATTGCTGATGTTGATGAGATCCAAAATGGTGACCACTACCCCTGCCTGGATGACTTGGAGG
GCCTAGTAGCTGTGGGCCGGGACCTACCTGTGGGGCTGGAGGAGCTGAGACAGCTAGAGCTACAGGTACT
GACAGCGCACTCCTGGAGGGAGAAGGCCTCCAAGACCTTCCTCAAGAAAAATTCTTGCTACACGCTGCTG
GAGGTTCTCTGCCCATGTGCAGATGCCGGCTCAGACAGCACCAAGCGCAGCCGGTGGATGGAGAAGGAGC
TGGGGTTGTACAAATCTGACACAGAGCTGCTGGGGCTGTCTGCGCAGGACCTCAGGGACCCAGGCTCTGT
GATCGTGGCCTTCAAGGAGGGGGAACAGAAGGAGAAGGAGGGTATCCTGCAGCTGCGTCGCACCAATTCG
GCCAAGCCCAGTCCACTGGCATCATCGAGCACGGCCTCCTCTACAACCTCTATCTGTGTGTGTGGGCAGG
TGCTGGCTGGGGCGGGAGCTCTGCAGTGTGACCTGTGTCAGGACTGGTTCCATGGGCGGTGTGTGTCAGT
GCCTCGCCTCCTCAGCTCTCCGAGGCCCAATCCCACCTCATCCCCACTGCTGGCCTGGTGGGAATGGGAC
ACCAAATTCCTGTGTCCACTGTGTATGCGCTCAAGGCGCCCGCGCCTGGAGACCATCCTGGCACTGCTGG
TAGCCCTGCAGAGACTGCCTGTGCGGCTGCCCGAGGGCGAGGCCCTGCAGTGCCTCACAGAGAGGGCCAT
CAGCTGGCAAGGCCGCGCCAGGCAGGCTCTGGCCTCTGAAGATGTGACTGCTCTTTTGGGACGGCTGGCT
GAGCTCCGCCAACGGCTACAGGCTGAACCTAGACCTGAGGAGCCTCCTAACTACCCTGCAGCCCCTGCTT
CTGACCCCCTCAGAGAGGGCAGTGGCAAGGATATGCCTAAGGTCCAGGGCTTACTGGAGAATGGAGACAG
TGTGACCAGTCCTGAGAAGGTAGCCCCGGAGGAGGGCTCAGATCTGGAGCTGCTGTCCTCGCTGTTGCCA
CAGTTGACTGGCCCTGTGTTGGAACTGCCTGAGGCAACCCGGGCCCCCTTGGAGGAGCTCATGATGGAGG
GGGACCTGCTCGAGGTGACCCTGGATGAGAACCACAGCATCCCTGAGTCCCTTGACTTTTGTATTCTGAC
TCCAAGGTATTGTTCAGACCTCAGCTCCTGGGGGCCGGCCCCTGGAGTCTTCCCTCCCTGGTAGTAATGA
ACTAGTCCGTAACTTGAAAGTATTTCGATTTCTTGGCTTTATATATCTTGTGGAAAGGACGAATTTGATC
ATTAAGTTCCCTCGACACGCGTTAAGTCGACAATCAACCTCTGGATTACAAAATTTGTGAAAGATTGACT
GGTATTCTTAACTATGTTGCTCCTTTTACGCTATGTGGATACGCTGCTTTAATGCCTTTGTATCATGCTA
TTGCTTCCCGTATGGCTTTCATTTTCTCCTCCTTGTATAAATCCTGGTTGCTGTCTCTTTATGAGGAGTT
GTGGCCCGTTGTCAGGCAACGTGGCGTGGTGTGCACTGTGTTTGCTGACGCAACCCCCACTGGTTGGGGC
ATTGCCACCACCTGTCAGCTCCTTTCCGGGACTTTCGCTTTCCCCCTCCCTATTGCCACGGCGGAACTCA
TCGCCGCCTGCCTTGCCCGCTGCTGGACAGGGGCTCGGCTGTTGGGCACTGACAATTCCGTGGTGTTGTC
GGGGAAATCATCGTCCTTTCCTTGGCTGCTCGCCTGTGTTGCCACCTGGATTCTGCGCGGGACGTCCTTC
TGCTACGTCCCTTCGGCCCTCAATCCAGCGGACCTTCCTTCCCGCGGCCTGCTGCCGGCTCTGCGGCCTC
TTCCGCGTCTTCGCCTTCGCCCTCAGACGAGTCGGATCTCCCTTTGGGCCGCCTCCCCGCGTCGACTTTA
AGACCAATGACTTACAAGGCAGCTGTAGATCTTAGCCACTTTTTAAAAGAAAAGGGGGGACTGGAAGGGC
TAATTCACTCCCAACGAAGACAAGATCTGCTTTTTGCTTGTACTGGGTCTCTCTGGTTAGACCAGATCTG
AGCCTGGGAGCTCTCTGGCTAACTAGGGAACCCACTGCTTAAGCCTCAATAAAGCTTGCCTTGAGTGCTT
CAAGTAGTGTGTGCCCGTCTGTTGTGTGACTCTGGTAACTAGAGATCCCTCAGACCCTTTTAGTCAGTGT
GGAAAATCTCTAGCAGTACGTATAGTAGTTCATGTCATCTTATTATTCAGTATTTATAACTTGCAAAGAA
ATGAATATCAGAGAGTGAGAGGAACTTGTTTATTGCAGCTTATAATGGTTACAAATAAAGCAATAGCATC
ACAAATTTCACAAATAAAGCATTTTTTTCACTGCATTCTAGTTGTGGTTTGTCCAAACTCATCAATGTAT
CTTATCATGTCTGGCTCTAGCTATCCCGCCCCTAACTCCGCCCATCCCGCCCCTAACTCCGCCCAGTTCC
GCCCATTCTCCGCCCCATGGCTGACTAATTTTTTTTATTTATGCAGAGGCCGAGGCCGCCTCGGCCTCTG
AGCTATTCCAGAAGTAGTGAGGAGGCTTTTTTGGAGGCCTAGGGACGTACCCAATTCGCCCTATAGTGAG
TCGTATTACGCGCGCTCACTGGCCGTCGTTTTACAACGTCGTGACTGGGAAAACCCTGGCGTTACCCAAC
TTAATCGCCTTGCAGCACATCCCCCTTTCGCCAGCTGGCGTAATAGCGAAGAGGCCCGCACCGATCGCCC
TTCCCAACAGTTGCGCAGCCTGAATGGCGAATGGG
[124 nt withheld, positions 9836-9959]
C
[91 nt withheld, positions 9961-10051]
A
[49 nt withheld, positions 10053-10101]
CCTTTGACGTTGGAGTCCACGTTCTTT
[37 nt withheld, positions 10129-10165]
ACCCTATCTCGGTCTATTCTTTTGATTTATAAGGGATTTTGCCGATTTCGGCCTATTGGTTAAAAAATGA
GCTGATTTAACAAAAATTTAACGCGAATTTTAACAAAATATTAACGCTTACAATTTAGGTGGCACTTTTC
GGGGAAATGTGCGCGGAACCCCTATTTGTTTATTTTTCTAAATACATTCAAATATGTATCCGCTCATGAG
ACAATAACCCTGATAAATGCTTCAATAATATTGAAAAAGGAAGAGTATGAGTATTCAACATTTCCGTGTC
GCCCTTATTCCCTTTTTTGCGGCATTTTGCCTTCCTGTTTTTGCTCACCCAGAAACGCTGGTGAAAGTAA
AAGATGCTGAAGATCAGTTGGGTGCACGAGTGGGTTACATCGAACTGGATCTCAACAGCGGTAAGATCCT
TGAGAGTTTTCGCCCCGAAGAACGTTTTCCAATGATGAGCACTTTTAAAGTTCTGCTATGTGGCGCGGTA
TTATCCCGTATTGACGCCGGGCAAGAGCAACTCGGTCGCCGCATACACTATTCTCAGAATGACTTGGTTG
AGTACTCACCAGTCACAGAAAAGCATCTTACGGATGGCATGACAGTAAGAGAATTATGCAGTGCTGCCAT
AACCATGAGTGATAACACTGCGGCCAACTTACTTCTGACAACGATCGGAGGACCGAAGGAGCTAACCGCT
TTTTTGCACAACATGGGGGATCATGTAACTCGCCTTGATCGTTGGGAACCGGAGCTGAATGAAGCCATAC
CAAACGACGAGCGTGACACCACGATGCCTGTAGCAATGGCAACAACGTTGCGCAAACTATTAACTGGCGA
ACTACTTACTCTAGCTTCCCGGCAACAATTAATAGACTGGATGGAGGCGGATAAAGTTGCAGGACCACTT
CTGCGCTCGGCCCTTCCGGCTGGCTGGTTTATTGCTGATAAATCTGGAGCCGGTGAGCGTGGGTCTCGCG
GTATCATTGCAGCACTGGGGCCAGATGGTAAGCCCTCCCGTATCGTAGTTATCTACACGACGGGGAGTCA
GGCAACTATGGATGAACGAAATAGACAGATCGCTGAGATAGGTGCCTCACTGATTAAGCATTGGTAACTG
TCAGACCAAGTTTACTCATATATACTTTAGATTGATTTAAAACTTCATTTTTAATTTAAAAGGATCTAGG
TGAAGATCCTTTTTGATAATCTCATGACCAAAATCCCTTAACGTGAGTTTTCGTTCCACTGAGCGTCAGA
CCCCGTAGAAAAGATCAAAGGATCTTCTTGAGATCCTTTTTTTCTGCGCGTAATCTGCTGCTTGCAAACA
AAAAAACCACCGCTACCAGCGGTGGTTTGTTTGCCGGATCAAGAGCTACCAACTCTTTTTCCGAAGGTAA
CTGGCTTCAGCAGAGCGCAGATACCAAATACTGTTCTTCTAGTGTAGCCGTAGTTAGGCCACCACTTCAA
GAACTCTGTAGCACCGCCTACATACCTCGCTCTGCTAATCCTGTTACCAGTGGCTGCTGCCAGTGGCGAT
AAGTCGTGTCTTACCGGGTTGGACTCAAGACGATAGTTACCGGATAAGGCGCAGCGGTCGGGCTGAACGG
GGGGTTCGTGCACACAGCCCAGCTTGGAGCGAACGACCTACACCGAACTGAGATACCTACAGCGTGAGCT
ATGAGAAAGCGCCACGCTTCCCGAAGGGAGAAAGGCGGACAGGTATCCGGTAAGCGGCAGGGTCGGAACA
GGAGAGCGCACGAGGGAGCTTCCAGGGGGAAACGCCTGGTATCTTTATAGTCCTGTCGGGTTTCGCCACC
TCTGACTTGAGCGTCGATTTTTGTGATGCTCGTCAGGGGGGCGGAGCCTATGGAAAAACGCCAGCAACGC
GGCCTTTTTACGGTTCCTGGCCTTTTGCTGGCCTTTTGCTCACATGTTCTTTCCTGCGTTATCCCCTGAT
TCTGTGGATAACCGTATTACCGCCTTTGAGTGAGCTGATACCGCTCGCCGCAGCCGAACGACCGAGCGCA
GCGAGTCAGTGAGCGAGGAAGCGGAAGAGCGCCCAATACGCAAACCGCCTCTCCCCGCGCGTTGGCCGAT
TCATTAATGCAGCTGGCACGACAGGTTTCCCGACTGGAAAGCGGGCAGTGAGCGCAACGCAATTAATGTG
AGTTAGCTCACTCATTAGGCACCCCAGGCTTTACACTTTATGCTTCCGGCTCGTATGTTGTGTGGAATTG
TGAGCGGATAACAATTTCACACAGGAAACAGCTATGACCATGATTACGCCAAGCGCGCAATTAACCCTCA
CTAAAGGGAACAAAAGCTGGAGCTGCAAGC
