>Addgene plasmid #142160 | TFORF2774 | depositor partial sequence | sequence record 278618 | Insert
ACCGCCACCATGGAGCCGGGGTCCGACGATTTCCTACCGCCACCGGAGTGCCCGGTGTTCGAGCCTAGCT
GGGCCGAGTTCCGAGACCCTCTTGGCTACATCGCGAAAATCAGGCCCATCGCAGAGAAATCGGGCATTTG
CAAGATCCGCCCACCCGCGATTGTGGTGGAGGAAGGTGGTTATGAAGCTATCTGCAAGGACCGTCGGTGG
GCTCGGGTAGCCCAGCGCCTCAACTATCCACCAGGCAAAAATATTGGCTCCTTGCTACGCTCCCACTACG
AACGCATTGTTTATCCCTATGAAATGTACCAGTCTGGAGCCAACCTTGTGCAGTGTAACACACGTCCATT
TGATAATGAGGAGAAGGACAAGGAATACAAACCCCACAGCATCCCCCTACGACAGTCTGTGCAGCCTTCC
AAGTTCAACAGCTATGGCCGGCGGGCCAAGAGACTGCAGCCTGATCCGGAACCCACAGAGGAAGACATTG
AGAAGAATCCAGAGCTGAAAAAGCTACAGATCTATGGGGCAGGCCCCAAGATGATGGGCCTGGGCCTCAT
GGCCAAAGACAAGACTCTGCGGAAGAAAGATAAGGAGGGGCCTGAGTGTCCCCCCACAGTAGTGGTGAAG
GAGGAGTTAGGTGGGGATGTGAAGGTGGAGTCAACATCGCCTAAGACCTTCCTGGAGAGCAAGGAGGAGC
TGAGTCACAGCCCAGAACCCTGCACCAAGATGACCATGAGGCTACGGAGGAACCACAGCAATGCCCAGTT
TATTGAGTCATATGTCTGCCGGATGTGTTCTCGAGGGGATGAGGATGACAAGCTCCTGCTGTGTGATGGC
TGTGATGACAACTACCACATCTTCTGCCTGCTGCCTCCTCTGCCTGAGATCCCCAAGGGTGTCTGGCGGT
GCCCAAAGTGTGTCATGGCGGAGTGTAAGCGGCCCCCAGAAGCCTTTGGCTTTGAGCAGGCTACCCGGGA
ATACACTCTGCAGAGCTTTGGCGAGATGGCCGACTCCTTTAAAGCTGACTACTTCAACATGCCCGTGCAT
ATGGTGCCCACAGAACTTGTGGAGAAGGAGTTCTGGAGGCTGGTAAATAGCATTGAGGAAGATGTGACTG
TTGAGTATGGAGCTGACATCCATTCCAAAGAATTTGGCAGCGGTTTCCCTGTCAGTGACAGTAAACGGCA
CCTAACCCCCGAAGAGGAGGAGTATGCTACCAGTGGTTGGAACCTAAATGTGATGCCGGTGTTGGAACAG
TCTGTACTGTGCCACATCAATGCAGATATCTCTGGCATGAAGGTGCCCTGGCTCTACGTGGGCATGGTCT
TCTCAGCCTTTTGCTGGCATATTGAGGATCACTGGAGTTACTCCATTAACTACCTCCACTGGGGTGAGCC
GAAGACCTGGTATGGGGTGCCCTCACTTGCAGCAGAACATTTGGAAGAAGTGATGAAGAAGCTGACACCT
GAACTATTTGATAGCCAGCCTGACCTCCTGCACCAACTTGTCACCCTCATGAATCCCAACACCCTCATGT
CCCATGGTGTGCCAGTTGTCCGCACAAACCAGTGTGCAGGAGAGTTTGTCATCACCTTCCCCCGTGCTTA
CCACAGCGGCTTCAACCAAGGCTACAACTTTGCCGAGGCTGTCAACTTTTGCACTGCTGACTGGTTGCCT
GCTGGGCGCCAGTGCATTGAGCACTACCGCCGGCTCCGGAGATACTGCGTCTTCTCCCATGAGGAGCTTA
TCTGCAAGATGGCTGCCTGCCCAGAGAAGCTAGACCTGAACCTGGCGGCAGCTGTGCATAAGGAGATGTT
CATCATGGTGCAAGAAGAGCGGCGTCTACGAAAGGCCCTGCTGGAGAAGGGTATCACAGAGGCTGAGCGA
GAGGCTTTCGAGCTGCTCCCAGATGATGAGCGCCAGTGTATCAAGTGCAAGACTACGTGTTTCCTGTCAG
CCCTGGCCTGCTACGACTGCCCAGACGGCCTTGTCTGCCTTTCCCACATCAATGATCTCTGCAAGTGCTC
CAGTAGCCGGCAGTACCTGCGGTATCGGTATACCTTGGATGAGCTTCCTGCCATGCTGCATAAGCTGAAG
GTTCGGGCTGAGTCCTTTGACACCTGGGCCAACAAAGTGCGAGTGGCCCTGGAGGTGGAGGATGGGCGGA
AGCGCAGCCTTGAAGAACTGAGGGCACTAGAGTCTGAAGCCCGTGAGCGGAGGTTTCCTAATAGTGAGCT
GCTGCAGCAACTAAAGAACTGCCTGAGTGAGGCAGAGGCTTGCGTGTCCCGAGCTCTGGGACTGGTCAGC
GGCCAGGAAGCTGGCCCCCACAGGGTGGCTGGTCTACAGATGACCCTGACTGAGCTCCGGGCCTTTCTGG
ACCAGATGAACAACCTGCCTTGCGCCATGCACCAGATTGGGGATGTCAAGGGTGTTCTGGAACAGGTGGA
GGCCTACCAGGCTGAGGCTCGTGAGGCCCTGGCCTCACTGCCCTCCAGTCCAGGGCTACTGCAGTCCCTG
TTGGAGAGGGGGCGGCAGCTGGGGGTGGAGGTGCCTGAGGCCCAGCAGCTCCAGCGGCAGGTGGAACAGG
CGCGATGGCTGGATGAGGTGAAACGCACACTGGCCCCCTCAGCCCGAAGGGGCACCTTGGCTGTCATGCG
AGGACTGTTGGTCGCGGGTGCCAGTGTAGCCCCTAGCCCTGCTGTGGATAAAGCCCAGGCCGAGCTGCAG
GAACTGCTGACCATTGCTGAACGCTGGGAGGAGAAAGCCCACCTCTGCCTGGAGGCCAGGCAGAAGCATC
CACCAGCCACACTTGAGGCCATAATCCGTGAAGCGGAAAACATCCCTGTTCACCTGCCCAACATCCAGGC
TCTCAAGGAGGCTCTTGCTAAGGCCCGGGCCTGGATTGCTGATGTTGATGAGATCCAAAATGGTGACCAC
TACCCCTGCCTGGATGACTTGGAGGGCCTAGTAGCTGTGGGCCGGGACCTACCTGTGGGGCTGGAGGAGC
TGAGACAGCTAGAGCTACAGGTACTGACAGCGCACTCCTGGAGGGAGAAGGCCTCCAAGACCTTCCTCAA
GAAAAATTCTTGCTACACGCTGCTGGAGGTTCTCTGCCCATGTGCAGATGCCGGCTCAGACAGCACCAAG
CGCAGCCGGTGGATGGAGAAGGAGCTGGGGTTGTACAAATCTGACACAGAGCTGCTGGGGCTGTCTGCGC
AGGACCTCAGGGACCCAGGCTCTGTGATCGTGGCCTTCAAGGAGGGGGAACAGAAGGAGAAGGAGGGTAT
CCTGCAGCTGCGTCGCACCAATTCGGCCAAGCCCAGTCCACTGGCATCATCGAGCACGGCCTCCTCTACA
ACCTCTATCTGTGTGTGTGGGCAGGTGCTGGCTGGGGCGGGAGCTCTGCAGTGTGACCTGTGTCAGGACT
GGTTCCATGGGCGGTGTGTGTCAGTGCCTCGCCTCCTCAGCTCTCCGAGGCCCAATCCCACCTCATCCCC
ACTGCTGGCCTGGTGGGAATGGGACACCAAATTCCTGTGTCCACTGTGTATGCGCTCAAGGCGCCCGCGC
CTGGAGACCATCCTGGCACTGCTGGTAGCCCTGCAGAGACTGCCTGTGCGGCTGCCCGAGGGCGAGGCCC
TGCAGTGCCTCACAGAGAGGGCCATCAGCTGGCAAGGCCGCGCCAGGCAGGCTCTGGCCTCTGAAGATGT
GACTGCTCTTTTGGGACGGCTGGCTGAGCTCCGCCAACGGCTACAGGCTGAACCTAGACCTGAGGAGCCT
CCTAACTACCCTGCAGCCCCTGCTTCTGACCCCCTCAGAGAGGGCAGTGGCAAGGATATGCCTAAGGTCC
AGGGCTTACTGGAGAATGGAGACAGTGTGACCAGTCCTGAGAAGGTAGCCCCGGAGGAGGGCTCAGATCT
GGAGCTGCTGTCCTCGCTGTTGCCACAGTTGACTGGCCCTGTGTTGGAACTGCCTGAGGCAACCCGGGCC
CCCTTGGAGGAGCTCATGATGGAGGGGGACCTGCTCGAGGTGACCCTGGATGAGAACCACAGCATCCCTG
AGTCCCTTGACTTTTGTATTCTGACTCCAAGGTATTGTTCAGACCTCAGCTCCTGGGGGCCGGCCCCTGG
AGTCTTCCCTCCCTGGTAGTAATGAACTAGTCCGTAACTTGAAAGTATTTCGATTTCTTGGCTTTATATA
TCTTGTGGAAAGGACGAATTTGATCATTAAGTTCCCTCGAC
