>Addgene plasmid #142160 | TFORF2774 | depositor partial sequence | sequence record 278619 | Barcode
ATTTGATCATTAAGTTCCCTCGAC
